>Addgene plasmid #152209 | pGBW-m4133663 | depositor full sequence | sequence record 295221 | Full Sequence
CACCATGAATGAGCTTAGTCCTGTTGCACTACGACAGATGTCTTGTGCTGCCGGTACTACACAAACTGCT
TGCACTGATGACAATGCGTTAGCTTACTACAACACAACAAAGGGAGGTAGGTTTGTACTTGCACTGTTAT
CCGATTTACAGGATTTGAAATGGGCTAGATTCCCTAAGAGTGATGGAACTGGTACTATCTATACAGAACT
GGAACCACCTTGTAGGTTTGTTACAGACACACCTAAAGGTCCTAAAGTGAAGTATTTATACTTTATTAAA
GGATTAAACAACCTAAATAGAGGTATGGTACTTGGTAGTTTAGCTGCCACAGTACGTCTAGAAAACCTTT
ACTTTCAGTCGAAAGAAACCGCGGCAGCTAAGTTCGAGAGGCAGCACATGGACAGTTAAGCTAGCTTGAC
TGACTGAGATACAGCGTACCTTCAGCTCACAGACATGATAAGATACATTGATGAGTTTGGACAAACCACA
ACTAGAATGCAGTGAAAAAAATGCTTTATTTGTGAAATTTGTGATGCTATTGCTTTATTTGTAACCATTA
TAAGCTGCAATAAACAAGTTAACAACAACAATTGCATTCATTTTATGTTTCAGGTTCAGGGGGAGGTGTG
GGAGGTTTTTTAAAGCAAGTAAAACCTCTACAAATGTGGTATTGGCCCATCTCTATCGGTATCGTAGCAT
AACCCCTTGGGGCCTCTAAACGGGTCTTGAGGGGTTTTTTGTGCCCCTCGGGCCGGATTGCTATCTACCG
GCATTGGCGCAGAAAAAAATGCCTGATGCGACGCTGCGCGTCTTATACTCCCACATATGCCAGATTCAGC
AACGGATACGGCTTCCCCAACTTGCCCACTTCCATACGTGTCCTCCTTACCAGAAATTTATCCTTAAGGT
CGTCAGCTATCCTGCAGGCGATCTCTCGATTTCGATCAAGACATTCCTTTAATGGTCTTTTCTGGACACC
ACTAGGGGTCAGAAGTAGTTCATCAAACTTTCTTCCCTCCCTAATCTCATTGGTTACCTTGGGCTATCGA
AACTTAATTAACCAGTCAAGTCAGCTACTTGGCGAGATCGACTTGTCTGGGTTTCGACTACGCTCAGAAT
TGCGTCAGTCAAGTTCGATCTGGTCCTTGCTATTGCACCCGTTCTCCGATTACGAGTTTCATTTAAATCA
TGTGAGCAAAAGGCCAGCAAAAGGCCAGGAACCGTAAAAAGGCCGCGTTGCTGGCGTTTTTCCATAGGCT
CCGCCCCCCTGACGAGCATCACAAAAATCGACGCTCAAGTCAGAGGTGGCGAAACCCGACAGGACTATAA
AGATACCAGGCGTTTCCCCCTGGAAGCTCCCTCGTGCGCTCTCCTGTTCCGACCCTGCCGCTTACCGGAT
ACCTGTCCGCCTTTCTCCCTTCGGGAAGCGTGGCGCTTTCTCATAGCTCACGCTGTAGGTATCTCAGTTC
GGTGTAGGTCGTTCGCTCCAAGCTGGGCTGTGTGCACGAACCCCCCGTTCAGCCCGACCGCTGCGCCTTA
TCCGGTAACTATCGTCTTGAGTCCAACCCGGTAAGACACGACTTATCGCCACTGGCAGCAGCCACTGGTA
ACAGGATTAGCAGAGCGAGGTATGTAGGCGGTGCTACAGAGTTCTTGAAGTGGTGGCCTAACTACGGCTA
CACTAGAAGAACAGTATTTGGTATCTGCGCTCTGCTGAAGCCAGTTACCTTCGGAAAAAGAGTTGGTAGC
TCTTGATCCGGCAAACAAACCACCGCTGGTAGCGGTGGTTTTTTTGTTTGCAAGCAGCAGATTACGCGCA
GAAAAAAAGGATCTCAAGAAGATCCTTTGATCTTTTCTACGGGGTCTGACGCTCAGTGGAACGAAAACTC
ACGTTAAGGGATTTTGGTCATGAGATTATCAAAAAGGATCTTCACCTAGATCCTTTTAAATTAAAAATGA
AGTTTTAAATCAATCTAAAGTATATATGAGTAAACTTGGTCTGACAGTTACCAATGCTTAATCAGTGAGG
CACCTATCTCAGCGATCTGTCTATTTCGTTCATCCATAGTTGCATTTAAATTTCCGAACTCTCCAAGGCC
CTCGTCGGAAAATCTTCAAACCTTTCGTCCGATCCATCTTGCAGGCTACCTCTCGAACGAACTATCGCAA
GTCTCTTGGCCGGCCTTGCGCCTTGGCTATTGCTTGGCAGCGCCTATCGCCAGGTATTACTCCAATCCCG
AATATCCGAGATCGGGATCACCCGAGAGAAGTTCAACCTACATCCTCAATCCCGATCTATCCGAGATCCG
AGGAATATCGAAATCGGGGCGCGCCTGGTGTACCGAGAACGATCCTCTCAGTGCGAGTCTCGACGATCCA
TATCGTTGCTTGGCAGTCAGCCAGTCGGAATCCAGCTTGGGACCCAGGAAGTCCAATCGTCAGATATTGT
ACTCAAGCCTGGTCACGGCAGCGTACCGATCTGTTTAAACCTAGATATTGATAGTCTGATCGGTCAACGT
ATAATCGAGTCCTAGCTTTTGCAAACATCTATCAAGAGACAGGATCAGCAGGAGGCTTTCGCATGAGTAT
TCAACATTTCCGTGTCGCCCTTATTCCCTTTTTTGCGGCATTTTGCCTTCCTGTTTTTGCTCACCCAGAA
ACGCTGGTGAAAGTAAAAGATGCTGAAGATCAGTTGGGTGCGCGAGTGGGTTACATCGAACTGGATCTCA
ACAGCGGTAAGATCCTTGAGAGTTTTCGCCCCGAAGAACGCTTTCCAATGATGAGCACTTTTAAAGTTCT
GCTATGTGGCGCGGTATTATCCCGTATTGACGCCGGGCAAGAGCAACTCGGTCGCCGCATACACTATTCT
CAGAATGACTTGGTTGAGTATTCACCAGTCACAGAAAAGCATCTTACGGATGGCATGACAGTAAGAGAAT
TATGCAGTGCTGCCATAACCATGAGTGATAACACTGCGGCCAACTTACTTCTGACAACGATTGGAGGACC
GAAGGAGCTAACCGCTTTTTTGCACAACATGGGGGATCATGTAACTCGCCTTGATCGTTGGGAACCGGAG
CTGAATGAAGCCATACCAAACGACGAGCGTGACACCACGATGCCTGTAGCAATGGCAACAACCTTGCGTA
AACTATTAACTGGCGAACTACTTACTCTAGCTTCCCGGCAACAGTTGATAGACTGGATGGAGGCGGATAA
AGTTGCAGGACCACTTCTGCGCTCGGCCCTTCCGGCTGGCTGGTTTATTGCTGATAAATCTGGAGCCGGT
GAGCGTGGGTCTCGCGGTATCATTGCAGCACTGGGGCCAGATGGTAAGCCCTCCCGTATCGTAGTTATCT
ACACGACGGGGAGTCAGGCAACTATGGATGAACGAAATAGACAGATCGCTGAGATAGGTGCCTCACTGAT
TAAGCATTGGTAACCGATTCTAGGTGCATTGGCGCAGAAAAAAATGCCTGATGCGACGCTGCGCGTCTTA
TACTCCCACATATGCCAGATTCAGCAACGGATACGGCTTCCCCAACTTGCCCACTTCCATACGTGTCCTC
CTTACCAGAAATTTATCCTTAAGATCCCGAATCGTTTAAACTCGACTCTGGCTCTATCGAATCTCCGTCG
TTTCGAGCTTACGCGAACAGCCGTGGCGCTCATTTGCTCGTCGGGCATCGAATCTCGTCAGCTATCGTCA
GCTTACCTTTTTGGCAGCGATCGCGGCTCCCGACATCTTGGACCATTAGCTCCACAGGTATCTTCTTCCC
TCTAGTGGTCATAACAGCAGCTTCAGCTACCTCTCAATTCAAAAAACCCCTCAAGACCCGTTTAGAGGCC
CCAAGGGGTTATGCTATCAATCGTTGCGTTACACACACAAAAAACCAACACACATCCATCTTCGATGGAT
AGCGATTTTATTATCTAACTGCTGATCGAGTGTAGCCAGATCTAGTAATCAATTACGGGGTCATTAGTTC
ATAGCCCATATATGGAGTTCCGCGTTACATAACTTACGGTAAATGGCCCGCCTGGCTGACCGCCCAACGA
CCCCCGCCCATTGACGTCAATAATGACGTATGTTCCCATAGTAACGCCAATAGGGACTTTCCATTGACGT
CAATGGGTGGAGTATTTACGGTAAACTGCCCACTTGGCAGTACATCAAGTGTATCATATGCCAAGTACGC
CCCCTATTGACGTCAATGACGGTAAATGGCCCGCCTGGCATTATGCCCAGTACATGACCTTATGGGACTT
TCCTACTTGGCAGTACATCTACGTATTAGTCATCGCTATTACCATGCTGATGCGGTTTTGGCAGTACATC
AATGGGCGTGGATAGCGGTTTGACTCACGGGGATTTCCAAGTCTCCACCCCATTGACGTCAATGGGAGTT
TGTTTTGGCACCAAAATCAACGGGACTTTCCAAAATGTCGTAACAACTCCGCCCCATTGACGCAAATGGG
CGGTAGGCGTGTACGGTGGGAGGTCTATATAAGCAGAGCTGGTTTAGTGAACCGTCAGATCAGATCTTTG
TCGATCCTACCATCCACTCGACACACCCGCCAGCGGCCGC
Features (pLannotate 1.2.2; 15 found; start..end, strand, type, name):
    459..580     -  polyA_signal   SV40 poly(A) signal: SV40 polyadenylation signal
    603..672     -  CDS            large T antigen (fragment): large T antigen from SV40 (simian virus 40)
    695..741     +  terminator     T7 terminator: transcription terminator for bacteriophage T7 RNA polymerase
    771..907     +  terminator     rrnG terminator: transcription terminator from the E. coli ribosomal RNA rrnG operon (Albrechtsen et al., 1991)
    952..1023    +  misc_feature   3' β-globin insulator: insulator downstream of the human β-globin locus (Farrell et al., 2002)
   1249..1837    -  rep_origin     ori: high-copy-number ColE1/pMB1/pBR322/pUC origin of replication
   2009..2073    -  CDS            bla(M) (fragment): β-lactamase lacking the signal sequence; bla(M); allows cytosolic expression of β-lactamase
   2583..3443    +  CDS            AmpR: β-lactamase; bla; confers resistance to ampicillin, carbenicillin, and related antibiotics
   3456..3592    +  terminator     rrnG terminator: transcription terminator from the E. coli ribosomal RNA rrnG operon (Albrechtsen et al., 1991)
   3744..3815    +  misc_feature   5' β-globin insulator: insulator upstream of the human β-globin locus (Farrell et al., 2002)
   3820..3866    -  terminator     T7 terminator: transcription terminator for bacteriophage T7 RNA polymerase
   3884..3932    -  polyA_signal   poly(A) signal: synthetic polyadenylation signal
   4013..4316    +  enhancer       CMV enhancer: human cytomegalovirus immediate early enhancer
   4389..4406    -  promoter       CMV promoter (fragment): human cytomegalovirus (CMV) immediate early promoter
   4469..4520    +  promoter       CMVd2 promoter: truncated human cytomegalovirus (CMV) immediate early promoter that yields moderately reduced expression relative to the full-length promoter
