[The description below was written by a language model from this plasmid's Addgene catalogue record and pLannotate feature annotations shown in this document.]
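Description:
pGBW-m4133663 is a mammalian expression plasmid built on the pTwist_CMV_6 backbone for producing the SARS-CoV-2 non-structural protein 9 (nsp9), a mature cleavage product of the viral ORF1ab polyprotein. The catalogue lists a wild-type insert of about 330 bp in a backbone of roughly 4.2 kb, and the deposited full sequence is about 4.6 kb. The plasmid is propagated in E. coli through a high-copy ColE1/pUC-type origin and is selected with ampicillin through a full-length β-lactamase gene. A short additional β-lactamase fragment is annotated elsewhere and is probably a backbone remnant.

Expression is driven by the human cytomegalovirus immediate early enhancer and promoter. The automated annotation resolves the promoter only as the enhancer plus short or truncated CMV promoter matches near the end of the linear numbering. The nsp9 coding sequence and its tags are not annotated in the feature table. By position, they would most plausibly lie in the unannotated stretch spanning the sequence origin, between the CMV elements and the SV40 polyadenylation signal. That signal and an adjacent SV40 large T antigen fragment are annotated on the minus strand, so the arrangement cannot be confirmed from the table alone. According to the catalogue, the backbone supplies a C-terminal S-tag preceded by a TEV protease site. This allows detection or affinity capture of nsp9, followed by removal of the tag.

The backbone also carries human β-globin 5' and 3' insulator elements, rrnG and T7 transcription terminators, and a synthetic poly(A) signal upstream of the CMV enhancer. Together these help isolate the expression cassette from read-through transcription. The plasmid suits transient expression of tagged nsp9 in mammalian cells, for example for purification or interaction studies, though the record states no specific application beyond expression.
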