Addgene plasmid #152209: pGBW-m4133663
Purpose: Mammalian expression plasmid for SARS-CoV-2 nsp9
Depositing lab: Ginkgo Bioworks & Benjie Chen. Depositing organization: Ginkgo Bioworks.
Backbone
  Vector backbone: pTwist_CMV_6
  Backbone size w/o insert (bp): 4180
  Vector type: Mammalian Expression
Growth in bacteria
  Bacterial resistance: Ampicillin, 100 μg/mL
  Growth temperature: 37°C
  Growth strain: DH5alpha
  Copy number: High Copy
Gene/Insert
  Gene/Insert name: SARS-CoV-2 nsp9
  Species: Severe acute respiratory syndrome coronavirus 2
  Insert size (bp): 332
  Mutation: wt
  Entrez Gene: ORF1ab (a.k.a. GU280_gp01)
  Promoter: CMV
  Tag / fusion protein: Cleavable TEV;S-tag (C terminal on backbone)
  Cloning method: Unknown
Resource information
  A portion of this plasmid was derived from a plasmid made by: GinkgoBioworks
Depositor comments: NCBI reference sequence: YP_009725305.1
How to cite: pGBW-m4133663 was a gift from Ginkgo Bioworks & Benjie Chen (Addgene plasmid # 152209 ; http://n2t.net/addgene:152209 ; RRID:Addgene_152209)
